Addgene plasmid #130191: pRDAX-VALENTIA-010 LifeAct-Neptune//BsaI
Purpose: EMMA Kit # 1000000119 extension
Depositing lab: Gary Lewin. Depositing organization: Max-Delbrueck-Centrum fuer Molekulare Medizin (MDC).
Backbone
  Vector backbone: custom built
  Vector type: Synthetic Biology
Growth in bacteria
  Bacterial resistance: Ampicillin, 100 μg/mL
  Growth temperature: 37°C
  Growth strain: DH5alpha
  Copy number: High Copy
Gene/Insert
  Gene/Insert name: LifeAct-Neptune
  Species: M. musculus (mouse)
  Cloning method: Restriction Enzyme; 5′ cloning site unknown (unknown if destroyed); 3′ cloning site unknown (unknown if destroyed)
Terms and licenses: Academic/Nonprofit Terms; Industry Terms: Not Available to Industry
How to cite: pRDAX-VALENTIA-010 LifeAct-Neptune//BsaI was a gift from Gary Lewin (Addgene plasmid # 130191 ; http://n2t.net/addgene:130191 ; RRID:Addgene_130191)
