[The description below was written by a language model from this plasmid's Addgene catalogue record and pLannotate feature annotations shown in this document.]
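Description:
pRDAX-VALENTIA-010 LifeAct-Neptune//BsaI is a small (about 4.4 kb), custom-built synthetic biology plasmid deposited as an extension to the EMMA modular mammalian assembly kit. It is maintained in E. coli at high copy through a ColE1/pUC-type origin and selected with ampicillin. The β-lactamase gene is driven by the cat promoter. The bacterial maintenance module is insulated by short transcription terminators (tonB, T7Te and T3Te) flanking the resistance gene and origin, a layout that limits read-through between the bacterial and mammalian parts of the plasmid.

The payload is a mammalian expression unit in which the CMV immediate-early enhancer and chicken β-actin promoter (a CAG-style hybrid arrangement) sit upstream of a far-red fluorescent protein coding sequence annotated as mNeptune2.5, followed by an SV40 polyadenylation signal. The catalogue names the insert LifeAct-Neptune. LifeAct is a short F-actin-binding peptide commonly fused to fluorescent proteins to label filamentous actin in living cells. It is not annotated separately in either feature table, but the unannotated gap of roughly 90 nt between the promoter and the fluorescent protein could accommodate it. The record lists mouse as the insert species, although the annotated fluorescent protein derives from the sea anemone Entacmaea quadricolor.

The "//BsaI" in the name suggests a BsaI (type IIS) site or acceptor position for Golden Gate-style assembly, but no such site is annotated, the cloning sites are recorded as unknown, and roughly 800 nt after the polyadenylation signal carries no annotation. The depositor and sequencing-derived records differ by one nucleotide in length and show the same features in the same order. Beyond extending the EMMA kit, the record does not state a specific application.
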