Features (pLannotate 1.2.2; 10 found; start..end, strand, type, name):
    158..537     +  enhancer       CMV enhancer: human cytomegalovirus immediate early enhancer
    539..814     +  promoter       chicken β-actin promoter: No description available
    909..1637    +  CDS            mNeptune2.5: mNeptune2.5 is a basic (constitutively fluorescent) red fluorescent protein published in 2014, derived from Entacmaea quadricolor. It is reported to be a rapidly-maturing monomer with moderate acid sensitivity.
   1761..1882    +  polyA_signal   SV40 poly(A) signal: SV40 polyadenylation signal
   2683..2712    +  terminator     T3Te terminator: phage T3 early transcription terminator
   2734..3321    +  rep_origin     ori: high-copy-number ColE1/pMB1/pBR322/pUC origin of replication
   3333..3360    -  terminator     T7Te terminator: phage T7 early transcription terminator
   3384..4244    -  CDS            AmpR: β-lactamase; bla; confers resistance to ampicillin, carbenicillin, and related antibiotics
   4245..4347    -  promoter       cat promoter: promoter of the E. coli cat gene encoding chloramphenicol acetyltransferase
   4347..2       -  terminator     tonB terminator (across the origin): bidirectional E. coli tonB-P14 transcription terminator
>Addgene plasmid #130191 | pRDAX-VALENTIA-010 LifeAct-Neptune//BsaI | depositor full sequence | sequence record 249569 | Full Sequence
CTTTCTGCTATGGAGGTCAGGTATGATTTAAAGGTCTCATAGGTCTTGTATTCAGTCTCGCACTTTAGAC
ATGGTCTTCTGCTGCCCGTGGTCCTCTATTCGTCGGATGTTCTGTCGATTCTTCCTGTCTATCTGGACTG
GATCTGATATCATCGTCGACATTGATTATTGACTAGTTATTAATAGTAATCAATTACGGGGTCATTAGTT
CATAGCCCATATATGGAGTTCCGCGTTACATAACTTACGGTAAATGGCCCGCCTGGCTGACCGCCCAACG
ACCCCCGCCCATTGACGTCAATAATGACGTATGTTCCCATAGTAACGCCAATAGGGACTTTCCATTGACG
TCAATGGGTGGAGTATTTACGGTAAACTGCCCACTTGGCAGTACATCAAGTGTATCATATGCCAAGTACG
CCCCCTATTGACGTCAATGACGGTAAATGGCCCGCCTGGCATTATGCCCAGTACATGACCTTATGGGACT
TTCCTACTTGGCAGTACATCTACGTATTAGTCATCGCTATTACCATGGTCGAGGTGAGCCCCACGTTCTG
CTTCACTCTCCCCATCTCCCCCCCCTCCCCACCCCCAATTTTGTATTTATTTATTTTTTAATTATTTTGT
GCAGCGATGGGGGCGGGGGGGGGGGGGGCGCGCGCCAGGCGGGGCGGGGCGGGGCGAGGGGCGGGGCGGG
GCGAGGCGGAGAGGTGCGGCGGCAGCCAATCAGAGCGGCGCGCTCCGAAAGTTTCCTTTTATGGCGAGGC
GGCGGCGGCGGCGGCCCTATAAAAAGCGAAGCGCGCGGCGGGCGGGAGTCGCTGCGTTGGGACGCCACCA
TGGGCGTGGCCGACCTGATCAAGAAGTTCGAGAGCATCAGCAAGGAGGAGGGCGGGTCAGGCGGCAGCGT
CAGCAAAGGCGAGGAGCTCATCAAGGAGAACATGCACACCAAGCTGTACATGGAAGGTACTGTGAATAAC
CACCACTTCAAATGCACGCATGAAGGTGAAGGCAAGCCCTATGAGGGCACACAGACCAATCGCATCAAAG
TGGTTGAGGGAGGTCCTCTGCCGTTTGCGTTCGACATTCTGGCCACATGCTTCATGTATGGCTCCAAAAC
GTTCATCAACCACACTCAGGGCATACCCGATTTCTTCAAGCAGTCTTTTCCTGAAGGCTTTACATGGGAG
AGAGTGACCACATACGAAGATGGAGGCGTCCTCACTGTGACACAAGACACAAGTCTGCAGGATGGATGTC
TCATCTACAATGTGAAGCTGCGTGGGGTGAACTTTCCCTCTAATGGGCCTGTAATGCAGAAGAAAACTCT
TGGGTGGGAAGCATCAACCGAGACTCTTTACCCAGCTGATGGAGGGCTTGAAGGCCGGTGTGACATGGCT
CTCAAGTTGGTAGGTGGAGGACATCTGCATTGCAACCTGAAAACCACCTACAGGAGCAAGAAGCCAGCAA
AGAACCTGAAGATGCCAGGAGTCTATTTTGTGGACAGACGATTGGAGCGGATTAAGGAGGCCGACAATGA
AACCTATGTCGAGCAACACGAGGTTGCCGTTGCTAGGTATTGTGACTTGCCTTCCAAACTGGGGCATAAG
CTGAACGGGATGGATGAGCTGTACAAATCAGGCTCTGATTAAGGCGCCAGGTACATCTCCAATACGGCGT
CTTGCATAGAGAACACGATTAGCACACCGGTTACCCACGTGATGCCCGAACGGACCCATGTCATGCCAGA
GCGCACTGGTAACTTGTTTATTGCAGCTTATAATGGTTACAAATAAAGCAATAGCATCACAAATTTCACA
AATAAAGCATTTTTTTCACTGCATTCTAGTTGTGGTTTGTCCAAACTCATCAATGTATCTTATCATGTCT
GTCGTCGAATTCGAGTTGGCGCGCCTGTCATTCTAAATCTCTCTTTCAGCCTAAAGCTTTTTCCCCGTAT
CCCCCCAGGTGTCTGCAGGCTCAAAGAGCAGCGAGAAGCGTTCAGAGGAAAGCGATCCCGTGCCACCTTC
CCCGTGCCCGGGCTGTCCCCGCACGCTGCCGGCTCGGGGATGCGGGGGGAGCGCCGGACCGGAGCGGAGC
CCCGGGCGGCTCGCTGCTGCCCCCTAGCGGGGGAGGGACGTAATTACATCCCTGGGGGCTTTGGGAGGGG
GCTGTCCCCGTGAGCTCCCAGGCGCGCCTGTCATTCTAAATCTCTCTTTCAGCCTAAAGCTTTTTCCCCG
TATCCCCCCAGGTGTCTGCAGGCTCAAAGAGCAGCGAGAAGCGTTCAGAGGAAAGCGATCCCGTGCCACC
TTCCCCGTGCCCGGGCTGTCCCCGCACGCTGCCGGCTCGGGGATGCGGGGGGAGCGCCGGACCGGAGCGG
AGCCCCGGGCGGCTCGCTGCTGCCCCCTAGCGGGGGAGGGACGTAATTACATCCCTGGGGGCTTTGGGGG
GGGGCTGTCCCCGTGAGCTCCCAGGCGCGCCAACTCGGTACCTCACCCGATTCTCATCATGGAGACACAT
CAGGACATCTCCAATACCGCCATGGAAACGCACCAAGATGCGACTGCTCTTCTGCCAGTGACGGCATTCG
TCTGCAAGATTAACGGCATACAGAAAGAAACGATGAGACCCATTCAGGACGAGCCTCAGACTCCAGCGTA
ACTGGACTGCAATCAACTCACTGGCTCACCTTCACGGGTGGGCCTTTCTTCGGTAGAAAATCAAAGGATC
TTCTTGAGATCCTTTTTTTCTGCGCGTAATCTGCTGCTTGCAAACAAAAAAACCACCGCTACCAGCGGTG
GTTTGTTTGCCGGATCAAGAGCTACCAACTCTTTTTCCGAGGTAACTGGCTTCAGCAGAGCGCAGATACC
AAATACTGTTCTTCTAGTGTAGCCGTAGTTAGGCCACCACTTCAAGAACTCTGTAGCACCGCCTACATAC
CTCGCTCTGCTAATCCTGTTACCAGTGGCTGCTGCCAGTGGCGATAAGTCGTGTCTTACCGGGTTGGACT
CAAGACGATAGTTACCGGATAAGGCGCAGCGGTCGGGCTGAACGGGGGGTTCGTGCACACAGCCCAGCTT
GGAGCGAACGACCTACACCGAACTGAGATACCTACAGCGTGAGCTATGAGAAAGCGCCACGCTTCCCGAA
GGGAGAAAGGCGGACAGGTATCCGGTAAGCGGCAGGGTCGGAACAGGAGAGCGCACGAGGGAGCTTCCAG
GGGGAAACGCCTGGTATCTTTATAGTCCTGTCGGGTTTCGCCACCTCTGACTTGAGCATCGATTTTTGTG
ATGCTCGTCAGGGGGGCGGAGCCTATGGAAAAACGCCAGCAACGCAGAAAGGCCCACCCGAAGGTGAGCC
AGGTGATTACATTTGGGCCCTCATTACCAATGCTTAATCAGTGAGGCACCTATCTCAGCGATCTGTCTAT
TTCGTTCATCCATAGTTGCCTGACTCCCCGTCGTGTAGATAACTACGATGCGGGAGGGCTTACCATCTGG
CCCCAGTGCTGCAATGATACCGCGAGAACCACGCTCACCGGCTCCAGATTTATCAGCAATAAACCAGCCA
GCCGGGAGGGCCGAGCGCAGAAGTGATCCTGCAACTTTATCCGCCTCCATCCAGTCTATTAATTGTTGCC
GGGAAGCTAGAGTAAGTAGTTCGCCAGTTAATAGTTTGCGCAACGTTGTTGCCATTGCTACAGGCATCGT
GGTGTCACGCTCGTCGTTTGGTATGGCTTCATTCAGCTCCGGTTCCCAACGATCAAGGCGAGTTACATGA
TCCCCCATGTTGTGCAAAAAAGCGGTTAGCTCCTTCGGTCCTCCGATCGTTGCCAGAAGTAAGTTGGCCG
CAGTGTTATCACTCATGGTTATGGCAGCACTGCATAATTCTCTTACTGTCATGCCATCCGTGAGATGCTT
TTCTGTGACTGGTGAGTACTCAACCAAGTCATTCTGAGAATAGTGTATGCGGCGACCGAGTTGCTCTTGC
CCGGCGTCAATACGGGATAATACCGCGCCACATAGCAGAACTTTAAAAGTGCTCATCATTGGAAAACGTT
CTTCGGGGCGTAAACTCTCAAGGATCTTACCGCTGTTGAGATCCAGTTCGATGTAACCCACTCGTGCACC
CAACTGATCTTCAGCATCTTTTACTTTCACCAGCGTTTCTGGGTGAGCAAAAACAGGAAGGCAAAATGCC
GCAAAAAAGGGAATAAGGGCGACACGGAAATGTTGAATACTCATTTTAGCTTCCTTAGCTCCTGAAAATC
TCGATAACTCAAAAAATACGCCCGGTAGTGATCTTATTTCATTATGGTGAAAGTTGGAACCTCTTACGTG
CCGATCAGTCAAAAGCCTCCGGTCGGAGGCTTTTGA
