Features (pLannotate 1.2.2; 10 found; start..end, strand, type, name):
    271..999     +  CDS            mNeptune2.5: mNeptune2.5 is a basic (constitutively fluorescent) red fluorescent protein published in 2014, derived from Entacmaea quadricolor. It is reported to be a rapidly-maturing monomer with moderate acid sensitivity.
   1123..1244    +  polyA_signal   SV40 poly(A) signal: SV40 polyadenylation signal
   2045..2074    +  terminator     T3Te terminator: phage T3 early transcription terminator
   2096..2683    +  rep_origin     ori: high-copy-number ColE1/pMB1/pBR322/pUC origin of replication
   2695..2722    -  terminator     T7Te terminator: phage T7 early transcription terminator
   2746..3606    -  CDS            AmpR: β-lactamase; bla; confers resistance to ampicillin, carbenicillin, and related antibiotics
   3607..3709    -  promoter       cat promoter: promoter of the E. coli cat gene encoding chloramphenicol acetyltransferase
   3710..3741    -  terminator     tonB terminator: bidirectional E. coli tonB-P14 transcription terminator
   3897..4276    +  enhancer       CMV enhancer: human cytomegalovirus immediate early enhancer
   4278..176     +  promoter       chicken β-actin promoter (across the origin): No description available
>Addgene plasmid #130191 | pRDAX-VALENTIA-010 LifeAct-Neptune//BsaI | addgene full sequence | sequence record 298160 | Addgene NGS Result
GGGGGCGGGGGGGGGGGGGGCGCGCGCCAGGCGGGGCGGGGCGGGGCGAGGGGCGGGGCGGGGCGAGGCG
GAGAGGTGCGGCGGCAGCCAATCAGAGCGGCGCGCTCCGAAAGTTTCCTTTTATGGCGAGGCGGCGGCGG
CGGCGGCCCTATAAAAAGCGAAGCGCGCGGCGGGCGGGAGTCGCTGCGTTGGGACGCCACCATGGGCGTG
GCCGACCTGATCAAGAAGTTCGAGAGCATCAGCAAGGAGGAGGGCGGGTCAGGCGGCAGCGTCAGCAAAG
GCGAGGAGCTCATCAAGGAGAACATGCACACCAAGCTGTACATGGAAGGTACTGTGAATAACCACCACTT
CAAATGCACGCATGAAGGTGAAGGCAAGCCCTATGAGGGCACACAGACCAATCGCATCAAAGTGGTTGAG
GGAGGTCCTCTGCCGTTTGCGTTCGACATTCTGGCCACATGCTTCATGTATGGCTCCAAAACGTTCATCA
ACCACACTCAGGGCATACCCGATTTCTTCAAGCAGTCTTTTCCTGAAGGCTTTACATGGGAGAGAGTGAC
CACATACGAAGATGGAGGCGTCCTCACTGTGACACAAGACACAAGTCTGCAGGATGGATGTCTCATCTAC
AATGTGAAGCTGCGTGGGGTGAACTTTCCCTCTAATGGGCCTGTAATGCAGAAGAAAACTCTTGGGTGGG
AAGCATCAACCGAGACTCTTTACCCAGCTGATGGAGGGCTTGAAGGCCGGTGTGACATGGCTCTCAAGTT
GGTAGGTGGAGGACATCTGCATTGCAACCTGAAAACCACCTACAGGAGCAAGAAGCCAGCAAAGAACCTG
AAGATGCCAGGAGTCTATTTTGTGGACAGACGATTGGAGCGGATTAAGGAGGCCGACAATGAAACCTATG
TCGAGCAACACGAGGTTGCCGTTGCTAGGTATTGTGACTTGCCTTCCAAACTGGGGCATAAGCTGAACGG
GATGGATGAGCTGTACAAATCAGGCTCTGATTAAGGCGCCAGGTACATCTCCAATACGGCGTCTTGCATA
GAGAACACGATTAGCACACCGGTTACCCACGTGATGCCCGAACGGACCCATGTCATGCCAGAGCGCACTG
GTAACTTGTTTATTGCAGCTTATAATGGTTACAAATAAAGCAATAGCATCACAAATTTCACAAATAAAGC
ATTTTTTTCACTGCATTCTAGTTGTGGTTTGTCCAAACTCATCAATGTATCTTATCATGTCTGTCGTCGA
ATTCGAGTTGGCGCGCCTGTCATTCTAAATCTCTCTTTCAGCCTAAAGCTTTTTCCCCGTATCCCCCCAG
GTGTCTGCAGGCTCAAAGAGCAGCGAGAAGCGTTCAGAGGAAAGCGATCCCGTGCCACCTTCCCCGTGCC
CGGGCTGTCCCCGCACGCTGCCGGCTCGGGGATGCGGGGGGAGCGCCGGACCGGAGCGGAGCCCCGGGCG
GCTCGCTGCTGCCCCCTAGCGGGGGAGGGACGTAATTACATCCCTGGGGGCTTTGGGAGGGGGCTGTCCC
CGTGAGCTCCCAGGCGCGCCTGTCATTCTAAATCTCTCTTTCAGCCTAAAGCTTTTTCCCCGTATCCCCC
CAGGTGTCTGCAGGCTCAAAGAGCAGCGAGAAGCGTTCAGAGGAAAGCGATCCCGTGCCACCTTCCCCGT
GCCCGGGCTGTCCCCGCACGCTGCCGGCTCGGGGATGCGGGGGGAGCGCCGGACCGGAGCGGAGCCCCGG
GCGGCTCGCTGCTGCCCCCTAGCGGGGGAGGGACGTAATTACATCCCTGGGGGCTTTGGGGGGGGGCTGT
CCCCGTGAGCTCCCAGGCGCGCCAACTCGGTACCTCACCCGATTCTCATCATGGAGACACATCAGGACAT
CTCCAATACCGCCATGGAAACGCACCAAGATGCGACTGCTCTTCTGCCAGTGACGGCATTCGTCTGCAAG
ATTAACGGCATACAGAAAGAAACGATGAGACCCATTCAGGACGAGCCTCAGACTCCAGCGTAACTGGACT
GCAATCAACTCACTGGCTCACCTTCACGGGTGGGCCTTTCTTCGGTAGAAAATCAAAGGATCTTCTTGAG
ATCCTTTTTTTCTGCGCGTAATCTGCTGCTTGCAAACAAAAAAACCACCGCTACCAGCGGTGGTTTGTTT
GCCGGATCAAGAGCTACCAACTCTTTTTCCGAGGTAACTGGCTTCAGCAGAGCGCAGATACCAAATACTG
TTCTTCTAGTGTAGCCGTAGTTAGGCCACCACTTCAAGAACTCTGTAGCACCGCCTACATACCTCGCTCT
GCTAATCCTGTTACCAGTGGCTGCTGCCAGTGGCGATAAGTCGTGTCTTACCGGGTTGGACTCAAGACGA
TAGTTACCGGATAAGGCGCAGCGGTCGGGCTGAACGGGGGGTTCGTGCACACAGCCCAGCTTGGAGCGAA
CGACCTACACCGAACTGAGATACCTACAGCGTGAGCTATGAGAAAGCGCCACGCTTCCCGAAGGGAGAAA
GGCGGACAGGTATCCGGTAAGCGGCAGGGTCGGAACAGGAGAGCGCACGAGGGAGCTTCCAGGGGGAAAC
GCCTGGTATCTTTATAGTCCTGTCGGGTTTCGCCACCTCTGACTTGAGCATCGATTTTTGTGATGCTCGT
CAGGGGGGCGGAGCCTATGGAAAAACGCCAGCAACGCAGAAAGGCCCACCCGAAGGTGAGCCAGGTGATT
ACATTTGGGCCCTCATTACCAATGCTTAATCAGTGAGGCACCTATCTCAGCGATCTGTCTATTTCGTTCA
TCCATAGTTGCCTGACTCCCCGTCGTGTAGATAACTACGATGCGGGAGGGCTTACCATCTGGCCCCAGTG
CTGCAATGATACCGCGAGAACCACGCTCACCGGCTCCAGATTTATCAGCAATAAACCAGCCAGCCGGGAG
GGCCGAGCGCAGAAGTGATCCTGCAACTTTATCCGCCTCCATCCAGTCTATTAATTGTTGCCGGGAAGCT
AGAGTAAGTAGTTCGCCAGTTAATAGTTTGCGCAACGTTGTTGCCATTGCTACAGGCATCGTGGTGTCAC
GCTCGTCGTTTGGTATGGCTTCATTCAGCTCCGGTTCCCAACGATCAAGGCGAGTTACATGATCCCCCAT
GTTGTGCAAAAAAGCGGTTAGCTCCTTCGGTCCTCCGATCGTTGCCAGAAGTAAGTTGGCCGCAGTGTTA
TCACTCATGGTTATGGCAGCACTGCATAATTCTCTTACTGTCATGCCATCCGTGAGATGCTTTTCTGTGA
CTGGTGAGTACTCAACCAAGTCATTCTGAGAATAGTGTATGCGGCGACCGAGTTGCTCTTGCCCGGCGTC
AATACGGGATAATACCGCGCCACATAGCAGAACTTTAAAAGTGCTCATCATTGGAAAACGTTCTTCGGGG
CGTAAACTCTCAAGGATCTTACCGCTGTTGAGATCCAGTTCGATGTAACCCACTCGTGCACCCAACTGAT
CTTCAGCATCTTTTACTTTCACCAGCGTTTCTGGGTGAGCAAAAACAGGAAGGCAAAATGCCGCAAAAAA
GGGAATAAGGGCGACACGGAAATGTTGAATACTCATTTTAGCTTCCTTAGCTCCTGAAAATCTCGATAAC
TCAAAAAATACGCCCGGTAGTGATCTTATTTCATTATGGTGAAAGTTGGAACCTCTTACGTGCCGATCAA
GTCAAAAGCCTCCGGTCGGAGGCTTTTGACTTTCTGCTATGGAGGTCAGGTATGATTTAAAGGTCTCATA
GGTCTTGTATTCAGTCTCGCACTTTAGACATGGTCTTCTGCTGCCCGTGGTCCTCTATTCGTCGGATGTT
CTGTCGATTCTTCCTGTCTATCTGGACTGGATCTGATATCATCGTCGACATTGATTATTGACTAGTTATT
AATAGTAATCAATTACGGGGTCATTAGTTCATAGCCCATATATGGAGTTCCGCGTTACATAACTTACGGT
AAATGGCCCGCCTGGCTGACCGCCCAACGACCCCCGCCCATTGACGTCAATAATGACGTATGTTCCCATA
GTAACGCCAATAGGGACTTTCCATTGACGTCAATGGGTGGAGTATTTACGGTAAACTGCCCACTTGGCAG
TACATCAAGTGTATCATATGCCAAGTACGCCCCCTATTGACGTCAATGACGGTAAATGGCCCGCCTGGCA
TTATGCCCAGTACATGACCTTATGGGACTTTCCTACTTGGCAGTACATCTACGTATTAGTCATCGCTATT
ACCATGGTCGAGGTGAGCCCCACGTTCTGCTTCACTCTCCCCATCTCCCCCCCCTCCCCACCCCCAATTT
TGTATTTATTTATTTTTTAATTATTTTGTGCAGCGAT
